>Addgene plasmid #34927 | pTRE_tau-LacZ::tTA-H100Y | depositor full sequence | sequence record 42466 | pTRE_tau-LacZ::tTA-H100Y sequence 9983 bps
GCCACCATGGCTGAGCCCCGCCAGGAGTTCGACGTGATGGAAGATCATGCTCAGGGGGACTACACCCTGC
AAGACCAGGAGGGTGACATGGACCCCGGCCTGAAAGAGTCTCCCCTGCAGACCCCGGCCGATGATGGATC
TGAGGAACCAGGCTCTGAAACCTCTGATGCTAAGAGCACTCCGACGGCGGAAGATGCGACAGCACCCTTA
GTGGATGAGGGAGCCCCCGGTGAGCAGGCGGCCGCTCAGGCCCCCGCGGAGATCCCAGAAGGAACCGCAG
CTGAAGAAGCAGGCATTGGCGACACGTCCAACCTGGAAGACCAAGCTGCCGGACACGTGACCCAAGCTCG
CATGGTCAGTAAAGGCAAAGATGGGACTGGACCCGATGACAAAAAAACCAAGGGGGCGGATGGTAAGCCT
GGAACGAAGATTGCCACACCCCGGGGAGCAGCCCCTCCAGGCCAGAAAGGCCAGGCCAACGCCACCCGGA
TTCCAGCAAAAACCACTCCCACCCCGAAGACCTCGCCAGCAACCATGCAAGTGCAGAAAAAACCACCCCC
TGCAGGGGCAAAATCTGAGAGAGGTGAATCTGGGAAATCCGGGGACCGCAGCGGCTACAGCAGCCCCGGC
TCCCCAGGCACTCCGGGCAGCCGCTCCCGCACACCCTCCCTGCCGACCCCGCCCACCCGGGAGCCCAAGA
AGGTGGCGGTGGTCCGCACTCCCCCCAAGTCGCCGTCTGCAGCCAAGAGCCGCCTGCAGGCCGCTCCCGG
GCCCATGCCAGACCTGAAGAACGTCAAGTCCAAAATCGGCTCCACGGAAAACCTGAAGCACCAGCCAGGA
GGTGGCAAGGTGCAGATAATT
[153 nt withheld, positions 862-1014]
CATAAGCCAGGAGGTGGCCAAGTGGAAGTGAAATCTGAGAAGCTGGACTTCAAGGATAGAGTCCAGTCGA
AGATTGGGTCCCTGGACAACATCACACACGTCCCTGGCGGAGGGAATAAAAAGATCGAAACCCACAAGCT
GACCTTCCGCGAGAACGCCAAAGCCAAGACCGACCACGGGGCGGAGATCGTGTCCGGGGATCCCGTCGTT
TTACAACGTCGTGACTGGGAAAACCCTGGCGTTACCCAACTTAATCGCCTTGCAGCACATCCCCCTTTCG
CCAGCTGGCGTAATAGCGAAGAGGCCCGCACCGATCGCCCTTCCCAACAGTTGCGCAGCCTGAATGGCGA
ATGGCGCTTTGCCTGGTTTCCGGCACCAGAAGCGGTGCCGGAAAGCTGGCTGGAGTGCGATCTTCCTGAG
GCCGATACTGTCGTCGTCCCCTCAAACTGGCAGATGCACGGTTACGATGCGCCCATCTACACCAACGTAA
CCTATCCCATTACGGTCAATCCGCCGTTTGTTCCCACGGAGAATCCGACGGGTTGTTACTCGCTCACATT
TAATGTTGATGAAAGCTGGCTACAGGAAGGCCAGACGCGAATTATTTTTGATGGCGTTAACTCGGCGTTT
CATCTGTGGTGCAACGGGCGCTGGGTCGGTTACGGCCAGGACAGTCGTTTGCCGTCTGAATTTGACCTGA
GCGCATTTTTACGCGCCGGAGAAAACCGCCTCGCGGTGATGGTGCTGCGTTGGAGTGACGGCAGTTATCT
GGAAGATCAGGATATGTGGCGGATGAGCGGCATTTTCCGTGACGTCTCGTTGCTGCATAAACCGACTACA
CAAATCAGCGATTTCCATGTTGCCACTCGCTTTAATGATGATTTCAGCCGCGCTGTACTGGAGGCTGAAG
TTCAGATGTGCGGCGAGTTGCGTGACTACCTACGGGTAACAGTTTCTTTATGGCAGGGTGAAACGCAGGT
CGCCAGCGGCACCGCGCCTTTCGGCGGTGAAATTATCGATGAGCGTGGTGGTTATGCCGATCGCGTCACA
CTACGTCTGAACGTCGAAAACCCGAAACTGTGGAGCGCCGAAATCCCGAATCTCTATCGTGCGGTGGTTG
AACTGCACACCGCCGACGGCACGCTGATTGAAGCAGAAGCCTGCGATGTCGGTTTCCGCGAGGTGCGGAT
TGAAAATGGTCTGCTGCTGCTGAACGGCAAGCCGTTGCTGATTCGAGGCGTTAACCGTCACGAGCATCAT
CCTCTGCATGGTCAGGTCATGGATGAGCAGACGATGGTGCAGGATATCCTGCTGATGAAGCAGAACAACT
TTAACGCCGTGCGCTGTTCGCATTATCCGAACCATCCGCTGTGGTACACGCTGTGCGACCGCTACGGCCT
GTATGTGGTGGATGAAGCCAATATTGAAACCCACGGCATGGTGCCAATGAATCGTCTGACCGATGATCCG
CGCTGGCTACCGGCGATGAGCGAACGCGTAACGCGAATGGTGCAGCGCGATCGTAATCACCCGAGTGTGA
TCATCTGGTCGCTGGGGAATGAATCAGGCCACGGCGCTAATCACGACGCGCTGTATCGCTGGATCAAATC
TGTCGATCCTTCCCGCCCGGTGCAGTATGAAGGCGGCGGAGCCGACACCACGGCCACCGATATTATTTGC
CCGATGTACGCGCGCGTGGATGAAGACCAGCCCTTCCCGGCTGTGCCGAAATGGTCCATCAAAAAATGGC
TTTCGCTACCTGGAGAGACGCGCCCGCTGATCCTTTGCGAATACGCCCACGCGATGGGTAACAGTCTTGG
CGGTTTCGCTAAATACTGGCAGGCGTTTCGTCAGTATCCCCGTTTACAGGGCGGCTTCGTCTGGGACTGG
GTGGATCAGTCGCTGATTAAATATGATGAAAACGGCAACCCGTGGTCGGCTTACGGCGGTGATTTTGGCG
ATACGCCGAACGATCGCCAGTTCTGTATGAACGGTCTGGTCTTTGCCGACCGCACGCCGCATCCAGCGCT
GACGGAAGCAAAACACCAGCAGCAGTTTTTCCAGTTCCGTTTATCCGGGCAAACCATCGAAGTGACCAGC
GAATACCTGTTCCGTCATAGCGATAACGAGCTCCTGCACTGGATGGTGGCGCTGGATGGTAAGCCGCTGG
CAAGCGGTGAAGTGCCTCTGGATGTCGCTCCACAAGGTAAACAGTTGATTGAACTGCCTGAACTACCGCA
GCCGGAGAGCGCCGGGCAACTCTGGCTCACAGTACGCGTAGTGCAACCGAACGCGACCGCATGGTCAGAA
GCCGGGCACATCAGCGCCTGGCAGCAGTGGCGTCTGGCGGAAAACCTCAGTGTGACGCTCCCCGCCGCGT
CCCACGCCATCCCGCATCTGACCACCAGCGAAATGGATTTTTGCATCGAGCTGGGTAATAAGCGTTGGCA
ATTTAACCGCCAGTCAGGCTTTCTTTCACAGATGTGGATTGGCGATAAAAAACAACTGCTGACGCCGCTG
CGCGATCAGTTCACCCGTGCACCGCTGGATAACGACATTGGCGTAAGTGAAGCGACCCGCATTGACCCTA
ACGCCTGGGTCGAACGCTGGAAGGCGGCGGGCCATTACCAGGCCGAAGCAGCGTTGTTGCAGTGCACGGC
AGATACACTTGCTGATGCGGTGCTGATTACGACCGCTCACGCGTGGCAGCATCAGGGGAAAACCTTATTT
ATCAGCCGGAAAACCTACCGGATTGATGGTAGTGGTCAAATGGCGATTACCGTTGATGTTGAAGTGGCGA
GCGATACACCGCATCCGGCGCGGATTGGCCTGAACTGCCAGCTGGCGCAGGTAGCAGAGCGGGTAAACTG
GCTCGGATTAGGGCCGCAAGAAAACTATCCCGACCGCCTTACTGCCGCCTGTTTTGACCGCTGGGATCTG
CCATTGTCAGACATGTATACCCCGTACGTCTTCCCGAGCGAAAACGGTCTGCGCTGCGGGACGCGCGAAT
TGAATTATGGCCCACACCAGTGGCGCGGCGACTTCCAGTTCAACATCAGCCGCTACAGTCAACAGCAACT
GATGGAAACCAGCCATCGCCATCTGCTGCACGCGGAAGAAGGCACATGGCTGAATATCGACGGTTTCCAT
ATGGGGATTGGTGGCGACGACTCCTGGAGCCCGTCAGTATCGGCGGAATTCCAGCTGAGCGCCGGTCGCT
ACCATTACCAGTTGGTCTGGTGTCAAAAATAAATCCATCCATCACACTGGCGGCCGGCCGCTCGAGCATG
CATCTAGAGGGCCCTATTCTATAGTGTCACCTAAATGCTAGAGGATCTTTGTGAAGGAACCTTACTTCTG
TGGTGTGACATAATTGGACAAACTACCTACAGAGATTTAAAGCTCTAAGGTAAATATAAAATTTTTAAGT
GTATAATGTGTTAAACTACTGATTCTAATTGTTTGTGTATTTTAGATTCCAACCTATGGAACTGATGAAT
GGGAGCAGTGGTGGAATGCCTTTAATGAGGAAAACCTGTTTTGCTCAGAAGAAATGCCATCTAGTGATGA
TGAGGCTACTGCTGACTCTCAACATTCTACTCCTCCAAAAAAGAAGAGAAAGGTAGAAGACCCCAAGGAC
TTTCCTTCAGAATTGCTAAGTTTTTTGAGTCATGCTGTGTTTAGTAATAGAACTCTTGCTTGCTTTGCTA
TTTACACCACAAAGGAAAAAGCTGCACTGCTATACAAGAAAATTATGGAAAAATATTTGATGTATAGTGC
CTTGACTAGAGATCATAATCAGCCATACCACATTTGTAGAGGTTTTACTTGCTTTAAAAAACCTCCCACA
CCTCCCCCTGAACCTGAAACATAAAATGAATGCAATTGTTGTTGTTAACTTGTTTATTGCAGCTTATAAT
GGTTACAAATAAAGCAATAGCATCACAAATTTCACAAATAAAGCATTTTTTTCACTGCATTCTAGTTGTG
GTTTGTCCAAACTCATCAATGTATCTTATCATGTCTGGATCATCCCGCCATGGTATCAACGCCATATTTC
TATTTACAGTAGGGACCTCTTCGTTGTGTAGGTACCGCTGTATTCCTAGGGAAATAGTAGAGGCACCTTG
AACTGTCTGCATCAGCCATATAGCCCCCGCTGTTCGACTTACAAACACAGGCACAGTACTGACAAACCCA
TACACCTCCTCTGAAATACCCATAGTTGCTAGGGCTGTCTCCGAACTCATTACACCCTCCAAAGTCAGAG
CTGTAATTTCGCCATCAAGGGCAGCGAGGGCTTCTCCAGATAAAATAGCTTCTGCCGAGAGTCCCGTAAG
GGTAGACACTTCAGCTAATCCCTCGAGCCGCGGCCGATTTAAATGTTTAAACGGGCTGCATTAATGAATC
GGCCAACGCGCGGGGAGAGGCGGTTTGCGTATTGGGCGCTCTTCCGCTTCCTCGCTCACTGACTCGCTGC
GCTCGGTCGTTCGGCTGCGGCGAGCGGTATCAGCTCACTCAAAGGCGGTAATACGGTTATCCACAGAATC
AGGGGATAACGCAGGAAAGAACATGTGAGCAAAAGGCCAGCAAAAGGCCAGGAACCGTAAAAAGGCCGCG
TTGCTGGCGTTTTTCCATAGGCTCCGCCCCCCTGACGAGCATCACAAAAATCGACGCTCAAGTCAGAGGT
GGCGAAACCCGACAGGACTATAAAGATACCAGGCGTTTCCCCCTGGAAGCTCCCTCGTGCGCTCTCCTGT
TCCGACCCTGCCGCTTACCGGATACCTGTCCGCCTTTCTCCCTTCGGGAAGCGTGGCGCTTTCTCATAGC
TCACGCTGTAGGTATCTCAGTTCGGTGTAGGTCGTTCGCTCCAAGCTGGGCTGTGTGCACGAACCCCCCG
TTCAGCCCGACCGCTGCGCCTTATCCGGTAACTATCGTCTTGAGTCCAACCCGGTAAGACACGACTTATC
GCCACTGGCAGCAGCCACTGGTAACAGGATTAGCAGAGCGAGGTATGTAGGCGGTGCTACAGAGTTCTTG
AAGTGGTGGCCTAACTACGGCTACACTAGAAGGACAGTATTTGGTATCTGCGCTCTGCTGAAGCCAGTTA
CCTTCGGAAAAAGAGTTGGTAGCTCTTGATCCGGCAAACAAACCACCGCTGGTAGCGGTGGTTTTTTTGT
TTGCAAGCAGCAGATTACGCGCAGAAAAAAAGGATCTCAAGAAGATCCTTTGATCTTTTCTACGGGGTCT
GACGCTCAGTGGAACGAAAACTCACGTTAAGGGATTTTGGTCATGAGATTATCAAAAAGGATCTTCACCT
AGATCCTTTTAAATTAAAAATGAAGTTTTAAATCAATCTAAAGTATATATGAGTAAACTTGGTCTGACAG
TTACCAATGCTTAATCAGTGAGGCACCTATCTCAGCGATCTGTCTATTTCGTTCATCCATAGTTGCCTGA
CTCCCCGTCGTGTAGATAACTACGATACGGGAGGGCTTACCATCTGGCCCCAGTGCTGCAATGATACCGC
GAGACCCACGCTCACCGGCTCCAGATTTATCAGCAATAAACCAGCCAGCCGGAAGGGCCGAGCGCAGAAG
TGGTCCTGCAACTTTATCCGCCTCCATCCAGTCTATTAATTGTTGCCGGGAAGCTAGAGTAAGTAGTTCG
CCAGTTAATAGTTTGCGCAACGTTGTTGCCATTGCTACAGGCATCGTGGTGTCACGCTCGTCGTTTGGTA
TGGCTTCATTCAGCTCCGGTTCCCAACGATCAAGGCGAGTTACATGATCCCCCATGTTGTGCAAAAAAGC
GGTTAGCTCCTTCGGTCCTCCGATCGTTGTCAGAAGTAAGTTGGCCGCAGTGTTATCACTCATGGTTATG
GCAGCACTGCATAATTCTCTTACTGTCATGCCATCCGTAAGATGCTTTTCTGTGACTGGTGAGTACTCAA
CCAAGTCATTCTGAGAATAGTGTATGCGGCGACCGAGTTGCTCTTGCCCGGCGTCAATACGGGATAATAC
CGCGCCACATAGCAGAACTTTAAAAGTGCTCATCATTGGAAAACGTTCTTCGGGGCGAAAACTCTCAAGG
ATCTTACCGCTGTTGAGATCCAGTTCGATGTAACCCACTCGTGCACCCAACTGATCTTCAGCATCTTTTA
CTTTCACCAGCGTTTCTGGGTGAGCAAAAACAGGAAGGCAAAATGCCGCAAAAAAGGGAATAAGGGCGAC
ACGGAAATGTTGAATACTCATACTCTTCCTTTTTCAATATTATTGAAGCATTTATCAGGGTTATTGTCTC
ATGAGCGGATACATATTTGAATGTATTTAGAAAAATAAACAAATAGGGGTTCCGCGCACATTTCCCCGAA
AAGTGCCACCTAAATTGTAAGCGTTAATATTTTGTTAAAATTCGCGTTAAATTTTTGTTAAATCAGCTCA
TTTTTTAACCAATAGGCCGAAATCGGCAAAATCCCTTATAAATCAAAAGAATAGACCGAGATAGGGT
[37 nt withheld, positions 7522-7558]
AAAGAACGTGGACTCCAACGTCAAAGG
[49 nt withheld, positions 7586-7634]
T
[91 nt withheld, positions 7636-7726]
G
[124 nt withheld, positions 7728-7851]
CCCATTCGCCATTCAGGCTGCGCAACTGTTGGGAAGGGCGATCGGTGCGGGCCTCTTCGCTATTACGCCA
GGGGGTTTAAACATTTAAATTCGAACCCTCGAGCCCCAGCTGGTTCTTTCCGCCTCAGAAGCCATAGAGC
CCACCGCATCCCCAGCATGCCTGCTATTGTCTTCCCAATCCTCCCCCTTGCTGTCCTGCCCCACCCCACC
CCCCAGAATAGAATGACACCTACTCAGACAATGCGATGCAATTTCCTCATTTTATTAGGAAAGGACAGTG
GGAGTGGCACCTTCCAGGGTCAAGGAAGGCACGGGGGAGGGGCAAACAACAGATGGCTGGCAACTAGAAG
GCACAGTCGAGGCTGATCAGCGAGCTCTAGCATTTAGGTGACACTATAGAATAGGGCCCACCGGTTACTA
GATGCATGCTCGAGCGGCCGGCCGCCAGTGTGATGGATGGATGATCCTTATCACAGCATGTCCAGGTCGA
AGTCGTCCAGGGCGTCGGCCGGCAGCATGTCCAGGTCGAAGTCGTCCAGGGCGTCGGCCGGCAGCATGTC
CAGGTCGAAGTCGTCCAGGGCGTCGGCCGGCTTGTCGTCGTCGTCCTTGTAGTCGACCCTTGCGCTTCTT
CTTGGGGGAGCCGGACTCGCACTTCAGCTGCTTCTCCAGGCCGCAGATGATCAGCTCCAGGCCGAACAGG
AAGGCGGGCTCGGCGCCCTGGTGGTCGAACAGCTCGATGGCCTGGCGCAGCAGGGGGGGCATGGAGTCGG
TGGTGGGGGTCTCGCGCTCCTCCTTGGCCACCTGGTGCTCCTGGTCCTCCAGCACGCAGCCCAGGGTGAA
GTGGCCCACGGCGGACAGGGCGTACAGGGCGTTCTCCAGGGAGAAGCCCTGCTGGCACAGGAAGGCCAGC
TGGTTCTCCAGGGTCTCGTACTGCTTCTCGGTGGGGCGGGTGCCCAGGTACACCTTGGCGCCGTCGCGGT
GGGACAGCAGTGCGCAGCGGAAGGACTTGGCGTTGTTGCGCAGGAAGTCCTGCCAGGACTCGCCCTCCAG
GGGGCAGAAGTGGGTGTGGTGGCGGTCCAGCATCTCGATGGCCAGGGCGTCCAGCAGGGCGCGCTTGTTC
TTCACGTGCCAGTACAGGGTGGGCTGCTCCACGCCCAGCTTCTGGGCCAGCTTGCGGGTGGTCAGGCCCT
CGATGCCCACCTCGTTCAGCAGCTCCAGGGCGGAGTTGATCACCTTGGACTTGTCCAGTCGCGACATAAG
CTAGCGTGTTCGAGGCCACACGCGTCACCTTAATATGCGAAGTGGACCTGGGACCGCGCCGCCCCGACTG
TACACGGCCGCCAACTCTCGAGTTTACCACTCCCTATCAGTGATAGAGAAAAGTGAAAGTCGAGTTTACC
ACTCCCTATCAGTGATAGAGAAAAGTGAAAGTCGAGTTTACCACTCCCTATCAGTGATAGAGAAAAGTGA
AAGTCGAGTTTACCACTCCCTATCAGTGATAGAGAAAAGTGAAAGTCGAGTTTACCACTCCCTATCAGTG
ATAGAGAAAAGTGAAAGTCGAGTTTACCACTCCCTATCAGTGATAGAGAAAAGTGAAAGTCGAGTTTACC
ACTCCCTATCAGTGATAGAGAAAAGTGAAAGTCGAGCTCGGTACCCGGGTCGAGGTAGGCGTGTACGGTG
GGAGGCCTATATAAGCAGAGCTCGTTTAGTGAACCGTCAGATCGCCTGGAGACGCCATCCACGCTGTTTT
GACCTCCATAGAAGACACCGGGACCGATCCAGCCTCCGCGGCCCCGAATTCACCACGTGGCCGCATCGAT
TCTAGAATTCGCTGTCTGCGAGGGCCAGCTGTTGGGGTGAGTACTCCCTCTCAAAAGCGGGCATGACTTC
TGCGCTAAGATTGTCAGTTTCCAAAAACGAGGAGGATTTGATATTCACCTGGCCCGCGGTGATGCCTTTG
AGGGTGGCCGCGTCCATCTGGTCAGAAAAGACAATCTTTTTGTTGTCAAGCTTGAGGTGTGGCAGGCTTG
AGATCTGGCCATACACTTGAGTGACAATGACATCCACTTTGCCTTTCTCTCCACAGGTGTCCACTCCCAG
GTCCAACTGCAGCCCAAGCGGATCCTGCGGAT
Features (pLannotate 1.2.2; 28 found; start..end, strand, type, name):
      7..1224    +  CDS            MAPT (fragment) (sequence partly withheld): TAU_BOVIN - Also known as TAU. Experimental evidence at protein level: Swiss-Prot protein existence level 1. Promotes microtubule assembly and stability, and might be involved in the establishment and maintenance of neuronal polarity. The C-terminus binds axonal microtubules while the N-terminus binds neural plasma membrane components, suggesting that tau functions as a linker protein between both. Axonal polarity is predetermined by tau localization (in the neuronal cell) in the domain of the cell body defined by the centrosome. The short isoforms allow plasticity of the cytoskeleton whereas
   1219..4266    +  CDS            lacZ: β-galactosidase; lacZ
   4322..4340    -  promoter       SP6 promoter: promoter for bacteriophage SP6 RNA polymerase
   4348..4422    +  CDS            small t antigen (fragment): SV40 (simian virus 40) small t antigen
   4424..4489    +  intron         small t intron: SV40 (simian virus 40) small t antigen intron
   4619..4639    +  CDS            SV40 NLS: nuclear localization signal of SV40 (simian virus 40) large T antigen
   4646..4780    +  CDS            LT_POVHA (fragment): Protein inferred from homology: Swiss-Prot protein existence level 3. Isoform large T antigen is a key early protein essential for both driving viral replication and inducing cellular transformation. Plays a role in viral genome replication by driving entry of quiescent cells into the cell cycle and by autoregulating the synthesis of viral early mRNA. Displays highly oncogenic activities by corrupting the host cellular checkpoint mechanisms that guard cell division and the transcription, replication, and repair of DNA. Participates in the modulation of cellular gene expression preceeding viral
   4805..4888    +  CDS            large T antigen (fragment): large T antigen from SV40 (simian virus 40)
   4911..5045    +  polyA_signal   SV40 poly(A) signal: SV40 polyadenylation signal
   5046..5381    -  CDS            VP2_POVMA (fragment): Experimental evidence at protein level: Swiss-Prot protein existence level 1. [Isoform VP3]: structural protein that resides within the core of the capsid surrounded by 72 VP1 pentamers. Following virus endocytosis and trafficking to the endoplasmic reticulum, VP2 and VP3 form oligomers and integrate into the endoplasmic reticulum membrane. Heterooligomer VP2-VP3 may create a viroporin for transporting the viral genome across the endoplasmic reticulum membrane to the cytoplasm. Nuclear entry of the viral DNA involves the selective exposure and importin recognition of VP2 or Vp3 nuclear localiz
   5409..5463    -  CDS            lacI (fragment): lac repressor; lacI; The lac repressor binds to the lac operator to inhibit transcription in E. coli. This inhibition can be relieved by adding lactose or isopropyl-β-D-thiogalactopyranoside (IPTG).
   5646..6234    -  rep_origin     ori: high-copy-number ColE1/pMB1/pBR322/pUC origin of replication
   6405..7265    -  CDS            AmpR: β-lactamase; bla; confers resistance to ampicillin, carbenicillin, and related antibiotics
   7266..7370    -  promoter       AmpR promoter: bla
   7423..7851    -  rep_origin     f1 ori (sequence partly withheld): f1 bacteriophage origin of replication; arrow indicates direction of (+) strand synthesis
   7856..7922    -  CDS            lacZα (fragment): LacZα fragment of β-galactosidase; lacZ fragment
   7958..7979    -  promoter       SV40 promoter (fragment): SV40 enhancer and early promoter
   7983..8207    -  polyA_signal   bGH poly(A) signal: bovine growth hormone polyadenylation signal
   8233..8251    +  promoter       SP6 promoter: promoter for bacteriophage SP6 RNA polymerase
   8364..8393    -  CDS            VP160 (fragment): 10 tandem repeats of the minimal activation domain of herpes simplex virus VP16 (Cheng et al., 2013)
   8403..8432    -  CDS            VP160 (fragment): 10 tandem repeats of the minimal activation domain of herpes simplex virus VP16 (Cheng et al., 2013)
   8442..8462    -  CDS            FLAG (fragment): FLAG® epitope tag, followed by an enterokinase cleavage site
   8488..9108    -  CDS            tetR: TETR2_ECOLX - Experimental evidence at protein level: Swiss-Prot protein existence level 1. TetR is the repressor of the tetracycline resistance element; its N-terminal region forms a helix-turn-helix structure and binds DNA. Binding of tetracycline to TetR reduces the repressor affinity for the tetracycline resistance gene (tetA) promoter operator sites. From Escherichia coli.
   9117..9181    -  promoter       HSV TK promoter (fragment): herpes simplex virus thymidine kinase promoter
   9212..9482    +  protein_bind   tetracycline response element: contains seven copies of the tetracycline operator tetO tetracycline repressor TetR
   9493..9510    +  misc_feature   MCS (fragment): pUC18/19 multiple cloning site
   9515..9553    +  promoter       minimal CMV promoter: human cytomegalovirus (CMV) immediate early promoter
   9708..9937    +  intron         chimeric intron: chimera between introns from adenovirus and immunoglobulin heavy chain genes
