>Addgene plasmid #34927 | pTRE_tau-LacZ::tTA-H100Y | addgene full sequence | sequence record 232850 | Addgene NGS Result
GCCACCATGGCTGAGCCCCGCCAGGAGTTCGACGTGATGGAAGATCATGCTCAGGGGGACTACACCCTGC
AAGACCAGGAGGGTGACATGGACCCCGGCCTGAAAGAGTCTCCCCTGCAGACCCCGGCCGATGATGGATC
TGAGGAACCAGGCTCTGAAACCTCTGATGCTAAGAGCACTCCGACGGCGGAAGATGCGACAGCACCCTTA
GTGGATGAGGGAGCCCCCGGTGAGCAGGCGGCCGCTCAGGCCCCCGCGGAGATCCCAGAAGGAACCGCAG
CTGAAGAAGCAGGCATTGGCGACACGTCCAACCTGGAAGACCAAGCTGCCGGACACGTGACCCAAGCTCG
CATGGTCAGTAAAGGCAAAGATGGGACTGGACCCGATGACAAAAAAACCAAGGGGGCGGATGGTAAGCCT
GGAACGAAGATTGCCACACCCCGGGGAGCAGCCCCTCCAGGCCAGAAAGGCCAGGCCAACGCCACCCGGA
TTCCAGCAAAAACCACTCCCACCCCGAAGACCTCGCCAGGTGAATCTGGGAAATCCGGGGACCGCAGCGG
CTACAGCAGCCCCGGCTCCCCAGGCACTCCGGGCAGCCGCTCCCGCACACCCTCCCTGCCGACCCCGCCC
ACCCGGGAGCCCAAGAAGGTGGCGGTGGTCCGCACTCCCCCCAAGTCGCCGTCTGCAGCCAAGAGCCGCC
TGCAGGCCGCTCCCGGGCCCATGCCAGACCTGAAGAACGTCAAGTCCAAAATCGGCTCCACGGAAAACCT
GAAGCACCAGCCAGGAGGTGGCAAGGTGCAGATAATT
[153 nt withheld, positions 808-960]
CATAAGCCAGGAGGTGGCCAAGTGGAAGTGAAATCTGAGAAGCTGGACTTCAAGGATAGAGTCCAGTCGA
AGATTGGGTCCCTGGACAACATCACACACGTCCCTGGCGGAGGGAATAAAAAGATCGAAACCCACAAGCT
GACCTTCCGCGAGAACGCCAAAGCCAAGACCGACCACGGGGCGGAGATCGTGTCCGGGGATCCCGTCGTT
TTACAACGTCGTGACTGGGAAAACCCTGGCGTTACCCAACTTAATCGCCTTGCAGCACATCCCCCTTTCG
CCAGCTGGCGTAATAGCGAAGAGGCCCGCACCGATCGCCCTTCCCAACAGTTGCGCAGCCTGAATGGCGA
ATGGCGCTTTGCCTGGTTTCCGGCACCAGAAGCGGTGCCGGAAAGCTGGCTGGAGTGCGATCTTCCTGAG
GCCGATACTGTCGTCGTCCCCTCAAACTGGCAGATGCACGGTTACGATGCGCCCATCTACACCAACGTGA
CCTATCCCATTACGGTCAATCCGCCGTTTGTTCCCACGGAGAATCCGACGGGTTGTTACTCGCTCACATT
TAATGTTGATGAAAGCTGGCTACAGGAAGGCCAGACGCGAATTATTTTTGATGGCGTTAACTCGGCGTTT
CATCTGTGGTGCAACGGGCGCTGGGTCGGTTACGGCCAGGACAGTCGTTTGCCGTCTGAATTTGACCTGA
GCGCATTTTTACGCGCCGGAGAAAACCGCCTCGCGGTGATGGTGCTGCGCTGGAGTGACGGCAGTTATCT
GGAAGATCAGGATATGTGGCGGATGAGCGGCATTTTCCGTGACGTCTCGTTGCTGCATAAACCGACTACA
CAAATCAGCGATTTCCATGTTGCCACTCGCTTTAATGATGATTTCAGCCGCGCTGTACTGGAGGCTGAAG
TTCAGATGTGCGGCGAGTTGCGTGACTACCTACGGGTAACAGTTTCTTTATGGCAGGGTGAAACGCAGGT
CGCCAGCGGCACCGCGCCTTTCGGCGGTGAAATTATCGATGAGCGTGGTGGTTATGCCGATCGCGTCACA
CTACGTCTGAACGTCGAAAACCCGAAACTGTGGAGCGCCGAAATCCCGAATCTCTATCGTGCGGTGGTTG
AACTGCACACCGCCGACGGCACGCTGATTGAAGCAGAAGCCTGCGATGTCGGTTTCCGCGAGGTGCGGAT
TGAAAATGGTCTGCTGCTGCTGAACGGCAAGCCGTTGCTGATTCGAGGCGTTAACCGTCACGAGCATCAT
CCTCTGCATGGTCAGGTCATGGATGAGCAGACGATGGTGCAGGATATCCTGCTGATGAAGCAGAACAACT
TTAACGCCGTGCGCTGTTCGCATTATCCGAACCATCCGCTGTGGTACACGCTGTGCGACCGCTACGGCCT
GTATGTGGTGGATGAAGCCAATATTGAAACCCACGGCATGGTGCCAATGAATCGTCTGACCGATGATCCG
CGCTGGCTACCGGCGATGAGCGAACGCGTAACGCGAATGGTGCAGCGCGATCGTAATCACCCGAGTGTGA
TCATCTGGTCGCTGGGGAATGAATCAGGCCACGGCGCTAATCACGACGCGCTGTATCGCTGGATCAAATC
TGTCGATCCTTCCCGCCCGGTGCAGTATGAAGGCGGCGGAGCCGACACCACGGCCACCGATATTATTTGC
CCGATGTACGCGCGCGTGGATGAAGACCAGCCCTTCCCGGCTGTGCCGAAATGGTCCATCAAAAAATGGC
TTTCGCTACCTGGAGAGACGCGCCCGCTGATCCTTTGCGAATACGCCCACGCGATGGGTAACAGTCTTGG
CGGTTTCGCTAAATACTGGCAGGCGTTTCGTCAGTATCCCCGTTTACAGGGCGGCTTCGTCTGGGACTGG
GTGGATCAGTCGCTGATTAAATATGATGAAAACGGCAACCCGTGGTCGGCTTACGGCGGTGATTTTGGCG
ATACGCCGAACGATCGCCAGTTCTGTATGAACGGTCTGGTCTTTGCCGACCGCACGCCGCATCCAGCGCT
GACGGAAGCAAAACACCAGCAGCAGTTTTTCCAGTTCCGTTTATCCGGGCAAACCATCGAAGTGACCAGC
GAATACCTGTTCCGTCATAGCGATAACGAGCTCCTGCACTGGATGGTGGCGCTGGATGGTAAGCCGCTGG
CAAGCGGTGAAGTGCCTCTGGATGTCGCTCCACAAGGTAAACAGTTGATTGAACTGCCTGAACTACCGCA
GCCGGAGAGCGCCGGGCAACTCTGGCTCACAGTACGCGTAGTGCAACCGAACGCGACCGCATGGTCAGAA
GCCGGGCACATCAGCGCCTGGCAGCAGTGGCGTCTGGCGGAAAACCTCAGTGTGACGCTCCCCGCCGCGT
CCCACGCCATCCCGCATCTGACCACCAGCGAAATGGATTTTTGCATCGAGCTGGGTAATAAGCGTTGGCA
ATTTAACCGCCAGTCAGGCTTTCTTTCACAGATGTGGATTGGCGATAAAAAACAACTGCTGACGCCGCTG
CGCGATCAGTTCACCCGTGCACCGCTGGATAACGACATTGGCGTAAGTGAAGCGACCCGCATTGACCCTA
ACGCCTGGGTCGAACGCTGGAAGGCGGCGGGCCATTACCAGGCCGAAGCAGCGTTGTTGCAGTGCACGGC
AGATACACTTGCTGATGCGGTGCTGATTACGACCGCTCACGCGTGGCAGCATCAGGGGAAAACCTTATTT
ATCAGCCGGAAAACCTACCGGATTGATGGTAGTGGTCAAATGGCGATTACCGTTGATGTTGAAGTGGCGA
GCGATACACCGCATCCGGCGCGGATTGGCCTGAACTGCCAGCTGGCGCAGGTAGCAGAGCGGGTAAACTG
GCTCGGATTAGGGCCGCAAGAAAACTATCCCGACCGCCTTACTGCCGCCTGTTTTGACCGCTGGGATCTG
CCATTGTCAGACATGTATACCCCGTACGTCTTCCCGAGCGAAAACGGTCTGCGCTGCGGGACGCGCGAAT
TGAATTATGGCCCACACCAGTGGCGCGGCGACTTCCAGTTCAACATCAGCCGCTACAGTCAACAGCAACT
GATGGAAACCAGCCATCGCCATCTGCTGCACGCGGAAGAAGGCACATGGCTGAATATCGACGGTTTCCAT
ATGGGGATTGGTGGCGACGACTCCTGGAGCCCGTCAGTATCGGCGGAATTACAGCTGAGCGCCGGTCGCT
ACCATTACCAGTTGGTCTGGTGTCAAAAATAAATCCATCCATCACACTGGCGGCCGGCCGCTCGAGCATG
CATCTAGAGGGCCCTATTCTATAGTGTCACCTAAATGCTAGAGGATCTTTGTGAAGGAACCTTACTTCTG
TGGTGTGACATAATTGGACAAACTACCTACAGAGATTTAAAGCTCTAAGGTAAATATAAAATTTTTAAGT
GTATAATGTGTTAAACTACTGATTCTAATTGTTTGTGTATTTTAGATTCCAACCTATGGAACTGATGAAT
GGGAGCAGTGGTGGAATGCCTTTAATGAGGAAAACCTGTTTTGCTCAGAAGAAATGCCATCTAGTGATGA
TGAGGCTACTGCTGACTCTCAACATTCTACTCCTCCAAAAAAGAAGAGAAAGGTAGAAGACCCCAAGGAC
TTTCCTTCAGAATTGCTAAGTTTTTTGAGTCATGCTGTGTTTAGTAATAGAACTCTTGCTTGCTTTGCTA
TTTACACCACAAAGGAAAAAGCTGCACTGCTATACAAGAAAATTATGGAAAAATATTTGATGTATAGTGC
CTTGACTAGAGATCATAATCAGCCATACCACATTTGTAGAGGTTTTACTTGCTTTAAAAAACCTCCCACA
CCTCCCCCTGAACCTGAAACATAAAATGAATGCAATTGTTGTTGTTAACTTGTTTATTGCAGCTTATAAT
GGTTACAAATAAAGCAATAGCATCACAAATTTCACAAATAAAGCATTTTTTTCACTGCATTCTAGTTGTG
GTTTGTCCAAACTCATCAATGTATCTTATCATGTCTGGATCGATCCCGCCATGGTATCAACGCCATATTT
CTATTTACAGTAGGGACCTCTTCGTTGTGTAGGTACCGCTGTATTCCTAGGGAAATAGTAGAGGCACCTT
GAACTGTCTGCATCAGCCATATAGCCCCCGCTGTTCGATTTACAAACACAGGCACAGTACTGACAAACCC
ATACACCTCCTCTGAAATACCCATAGTTGCTAGGGCTGTCTCCGAACTCATTACACCCTCCAAAGTCAGA
GCTGTAATTTCGCCATCAAGGGCAGCGAGGGCTTCTCCAGATAAAATAGCTTCTGCCGAGAGTCCCGTAA
GGGTAGACACTTCAGCTAATCCCTCGAGCGCGGCCGATTTAAATGTTTAAACCCCCTGCATTAATGAATC
GGCCAACGCGCGGGGAGAGGCGGTTTGCGTATTGGGCGCTCTTCCGCTTCCTCGCTCACTGACTCGCTGC
GCTCGGTCGTTCGGCTGCGGCGAGCGGTATCAGCTCACTCAAAGGCGGTAATACGGTTATCCACAGAATC
AGGGGATAACGCAGGAAAGAACATGTGAGCAAAAGGCCAGCAAAAGGCCAGGAACCGTAAAAAGGCCGCG
TTGCTGGCGTTTTTCCATAGGCTCCGCCCCCCTGACGAGCATCACAAAAATCGACGCTCAAGTCAGAGGT
GGCGAAACCCGACAGGACTATAAAGATACCAGGCGTTTCCCCCTGGAAGCTCCCTCGTGCGCTCTCCTGT
TCCGACCCTGCCGCTTACCGGATACCTGTCCGCCTTTCTCCCTTCGGGAAGCGTGGCGCTTTCTCATAGC
TCACGCTGTAGGTATCTCAGTTCGGTGTAGGTCGTTCGCTCCAAGCTGGGCTGTGTGCACGAACCCCCCG
TTCAGCCCGACCGCTGCGCCTTATCCGGTAACTATCGTCTTGAGTCCAACCCGGTAAGACACGACTTATC
GCCACTGGCAGCAGCCACTGGTAACAGGATTAGCAGAGCGAGGTATGTAGGCGGTGCTACAGAGTTCTTG
AAGTGGTGGCCTAACTACGGCTACACTAGAAGAACAGTATTTGGTATCTGCGCTCTGCTGAAGCCAGTTA
CCTTCGGAAAAAGAGTTGGTAGCTCTTGATCCGGCAAACAAACCACCGCTGGTAGCGGTGGTTTTTTTGT
TTGCAAGCAGCAGATTACGCGCAGAAAAAAAGGATCTCAAGAAGATCCTTTGATCTTTTCTACGGGGTCT
GACGCTCAGTGGAACGAAAACTCACGTTAAGGGATTTTGGTCATGAGATTATCAAAAAGGATCTTCACCT
AGATCCTTTTAAATTAAAAATGAAGTTTTAAATCAATCTAAAGTATATATGAGTAAACTTGGTCTGACAG
TTACCAATGCTTAATCAGTGAGGCACCTATCTCAGCGATCTGTCTATTTCGTTCATCCATAGTTGCCTGA
CTCCCCGTCGTGTAGATAACTACGATACGGGAGGGCTTACCATCTGGCCCCAGTGCTGCAATGATACCGC
GAGACCCACGCTCACCGGCTCCAGATTTATCAGCAATAAACCAGCCAGCCGGAAGGGCCGAGCGCAGAAG
TGGTCCTGCAACTTTATCCGCCTCCATCCAGTCTATTAATTGTTGCCGGGAAGCTAGAGTAAGTAGTTCG
CCAGTTAATAGTTTGCGCAACGTTGTTGCCATTGCTACAGGCATCGTGGTGTCACGCTCGTCGTTTGGTA
TGGCTTCATTCAGCTCCGGTTCCCAACGATCAAGGCGAGTTACATGATCCCCCATGTTGTGCAAAAAAGC
GGTTAGCTCCTTCGGTCCTCCGATCGTTGTCAGAAGTAAGTTGGCCGCAGTGTTATCACTCATGGTTATG
GCAGCACTGCATAATTCTCTTACTGTCATGCCATCCGTAAGATGCTTTTCTGTGACTGGTGAGTACTCAA
CCAAGTCATTCTGAGAATAGTGTATGCGGCGACCGAGTTGCTCTTGCCCGGCGTCAATACGGGATAATAC
CGCGCCACATAGCAGAACTTTAAAAGTGCTCATCATTGGAAAACGTTCTTCGGGGCGAAAACTCTCAAGG
ATCTTACCGCTGTTGAGATCCAGTTCGATGTAACCCACTCGTGCACCCAACTGATCTTCAGCATCTTTTA
CTTTCACCAGCGTTTCTGGGTGAGCAAAAACAGGAAGGCAAAATGCCGCAAAAAAGGGAATAAGGGCGAC
ACGGAAATGTTGAATACTCATACTCTTCCTTTTTCAATATTATTGAAGCATTTATCAGGGTTATTGTCTC
ATGAGCGGATACATATTTGAATGTATTTAGAAAAATAAACAAATAGGGGTTCCGCGCACATTTCCCCGAA
AAGTGCCACCTAAATTGTAAGCGTTAATATTTTGTTAAAATTCGCGTTAAATTTTTGTTAAATCAGCTCA
TTTTTTAACCAATAGGCCGAAATCGGCAAAATCCCTTATAAATCAAAAGAATAGACCGAGATAGGGT
[37 nt withheld, positions 7468-7504]
AAAGAACGTGGACTCCAACGTCAAAGG
[49 nt withheld, positions 7532-7580]
T
[91 nt withheld, positions 7582-7672]
G
[124 nt withheld, positions 7674-7797]
CCCATTCGCCATTCAGGCTGCGCAACTGTTGGGAAGGGCGATCGGTGCGGGCCTCTTCGCTATTACGCCA
GCCCGTTTAAACATTTAAATTCGAACCCTCGAGCCCCAGCTGGTTCTTTCCGCCTCAGAAGCCATAGAGC
CCACCGCATCCCCAGCATGCCTGCTATTGTCTTCCCAATCCTCCCCCTTGCTGTCCTGCCCCACCCCACC
CCCCAGAATAGAATGACACCTACTCAGACAATGCGATGCAATTTCCTCATTTTATTAGGAAAGGACAGTG
GGAGTGGCACCTTCCAGGGTCAAGGAAGGCACGGGGGAGGGGCAAACAACAGATGGCTGGCAACTAGAAG
GCACAGTCGAGGCTGATCAGCGAGCTCTAGCATTTAGGTGACACTATAGAATAGGGCCCACCGGTTACTA
GATGCATGCTCGAGCGGCCGGCCGCCAGTGTGATGGATGGATGATCCTTATCACAGCATGTCCAGGTCGA
AGTCGTCCAGGGCGTCGGCCGGCAGCATGTCCAGGTCGAAGTCGTCCAGGGCGTCGGCCGGCAGCATGTC
CAGGTCGAAGTCGTCCAGGGCGTCGGCCGGCTTGTCGTCGTCGTCCTTGTAGTCGACCTTGCGCTTCTTC
TTGGGGGAGCCGGACTCGCACTTCAGCTGCTTCTCCAGGCCGCAGATGATCAGCTCCAGGCCGAACAGGA
AGGCGGGCTCGGCGCCCTGGTGGTCGAACAGCTCGATGGCCTGGCGCAGCAGGGGGGGCATGGAGTCGGT
GGTGGGGGTCTCGCGCTCCTCCTTGGCCACCTGGTGCTCCTGGTCCTCCAGCACGCAGCCCAGGGTGAAG
TGGCCCACGGCGGACAGGGCGTACAGGGCGTTCTCCAGGGAGAAGCCCTGCTGGCACAGGAAGGCCAGCT
GGTTCTCCAGGGTCTCGTACTGCTTCTCGGTGGGGCGGGTGCCCAGGTACACCTTGGCGCCGTCGCGGTG
GGACAGCAGTGCGCAGCGGAAGGACTTGGCGTTGTTGCGCAGGAAGTCCTGCCAGGACTCGCCCTCCAGG
GGGCAGAAGTGGGTGTGGTGGCGGTCCAGCATCTCGATGGCCAGGGCGTCCAGCAGGGCGCGCTTGTTCT
TCACGTGCCAGTACAGGGTGGGCTGCTCCACGCCCAGCTTCTGGGCCAGCTTGCGGGTGGTCAGGCCCTC
GATGCCCACCTCGTTCAGCAGCTCCAGGGCGGAGTTGATCACCTTGGACTTGTCCAGTCGCGACATAAGC
TAGCGTGTTCGAGGCCACACGCGTCACCTTAATATGCGAAGTGGACCTGGGACCGCGCCGCCCGACTGTA
CACGGCCGCCAACTCTCGAGTTTACCACTCCCTATCAGTGATAGAGAAAAGTGAAAGTCGAGTTTACCAC
TCCCTATCAGTGATAGAGAAAAGTGAAAGTCGAGTTTACCACTCCCTATCAGTGATAGAGAAAAGTGAAA
GTCGAGTTTACCACTCCCTATCAGTGATAGAGAAAAGTGAAAGTCGAGTTTACCACTCCCTATCAGTGAT
AGAGAAAAGTGAAAGTCGAGTTTACCACTCCCTATCAGTGATAGAGAAAAGTGAAAGTCGAGTTTACCAC
TCCCTATCAGTGATAGAGAAAAGTGAAAGTCGAGCTCGGTACCCGGGTCGAGGTAGGCGTGTACGGTGGG
AGGCCTATATAAGCAGAGCTCGTTTAGTGAACCGTCAGATCGCCTGGAGACGCCATCCACGCTGTTTTGA
CCTCCATAGAAGACACCGGGACCGATCCAGCCTCCGCGGCCCCGAATTCACCACGTGGCCGCATCGATTC
TAGAATTCGCTGTCTGCGAGGGCCAGCTGTTGGGGTGAGTACTCCCTCTCAAAAGCGGGCATGACTTCTG
CGCTAAGATTGTCAGTTTCCAAAAACGAGGAGGATTTGATATTCACCTGGCCCGCGGTGATGCCTTTGAG
GGTGGCCGCGTCCATCTGGTCAGAAAAGACAATCTTTTTGTTGTCAAGCTTGAGGTGTGGCAGGCTTGAG
ATCTGGCCATACACTTGAGTGACAATGACATCCACTTTGCCTTTCTCTCCACAGGTGTCCACTCCCAGGT
CCAACTGCAGCCCAAGCGGATCCTGCGGAT
Features (pLannotate 1.2.2; 28 found; start..end, strand, type, name):
      7..1170    +  CDS            MAPT (fragment) (sequence partly withheld): TAU_BOVIN - Also known as TAU. Experimental evidence at protein level: Swiss-Prot protein existence level 1. Promotes microtubule assembly and stability, and might be involved in the establishment and maintenance of neuronal polarity. The C-terminus binds axonal microtubules while the N-terminus binds neural plasma membrane components, suggesting that tau functions as a linker protein between both. Axonal polarity is predetermined by tau localization (in the neuronal cell) in the domain of the cell body defined by the centrosome. The short isoforms allow plasticity of the cytoskeleton whereas
   1165..4212    +  CDS            lacZ: β-galactosidase; lacZ
   4268..4286    -  promoter       SP6 promoter: promoter for bacteriophage SP6 RNA polymerase
   4294..4368    +  CDS            small t antigen (fragment): SV40 (simian virus 40) small t antigen
   4370..4435    +  intron         small t intron: SV40 (simian virus 40) small t antigen intron
   4565..4585    +  CDS            SV40 NLS: nuclear localization signal of SV40 (simian virus 40) large T antigen
   4592..4726    +  CDS            LT_POVHA (fragment): Protein inferred from homology: Swiss-Prot protein existence level 3. Isoform large T antigen is a key early protein essential for both driving viral replication and inducing cellular transformation. Plays a role in viral genome replication by driving entry of quiescent cells into the cell cycle and by autoregulating the synthesis of viral early mRNA. Displays highly oncogenic activities by corrupting the host cellular checkpoint mechanisms that guard cell division and the transcription, replication, and repair of DNA. Participates in the modulation of cellular gene expression preceeding viral
   4751..4834    +  CDS            large T antigen (fragment): large T antigen from SV40 (simian virus 40)
   4857..4991    +  polyA_signal   SV40 poly(A) signal: SV40 polyadenylation signal
   4993..5328    -  CDS            VP2_POVMC (fragment): Experimental evidence at protein level: Swiss-Prot protein existence level 1. [Isoform VP3]: structural protein that resides within the core of the capsid surrounded by 72 VP1 pentamers. Following virus endocytosis and trafficking to the endoplasmic reticulum, VP2 and VP3 form oligomers and integrate into the endoplasmic reticulum membrane. Heterooligomer VP2-VP3 may create a viroporin for transporting the viral genome across the endoplasmic reticulum membrane to the cytoplasm. Nuclear entry of the viral DNA involves the selective exposure and importin recognition of VP2 or Vp3 nuclear localiz
   5356..5409    -  CDS            lacI (fragment): lac repressor; lacI; The lac repressor binds to the lac operator to inhibit transcription in E. coli. This inhibition can be relieved by adding lactose or isopropyl-β-D-thiogalactopyranoside (IPTG).
   5592..6180    -  rep_origin     ori: high-copy-number ColE1/pMB1/pBR322/pUC origin of replication
   6351..7211    -  CDS            AmpR: β-lactamase; bla; confers resistance to ampicillin, carbenicillin, and related antibiotics
   7212..7316    -  promoter       AmpR promoter: bla
   7369..7797    -  rep_origin     f1 ori (sequence partly withheld): f1 bacteriophage origin of replication; arrow indicates direction of (+) strand synthesis
   7802..7869    -  CDS            lacZα (fragment): LacZα fragment of β-galactosidase; lacZ fragment
   7904..7925    -  promoter       SV40 promoter (fragment): SV40 enhancer and early promoter
   7929..8153    -  polyA_signal   bGH poly(A) signal: bovine growth hormone polyadenylation signal
   8179..8197    +  promoter       SP6 promoter: promoter for bacteriophage SP6 RNA polymerase
   8310..8339    -  CDS            VP160 (fragment): 10 tandem repeats of the minimal activation domain of herpes simplex virus VP16 (Cheng et al., 2013)
   8349..8378    -  CDS            VP160 (fragment): 10 tandem repeats of the minimal activation domain of herpes simplex virus VP16 (Cheng et al., 2013)
   8388..8408    -  CDS            FLAG (fragment): FLAG® epitope tag, followed by an enterokinase cleavage site
   8433..9053    -  CDS            tetR: TETR2_ECOLX - Experimental evidence at protein level: Swiss-Prot protein existence level 1. TetR is the repressor of the tetracycline resistance element; its N-terminal region forms a helix-turn-helix structure and binds DNA. Binding of tetracycline to TetR reduces the repressor affinity for the tetracycline resistance gene (tetA) promoter operator sites. From Escherichia coli.
   9062..9120    -  promoter       HSV TK promoter (fragment): herpes simplex virus thymidine kinase promoter
   9156..9426    +  protein_bind   tetracycline response element: contains seven copies of the tetracycline operator tetO tetracycline repressor TetR
   9437..9454    +  misc_feature   MCS (fragment): pUC18/19 multiple cloning site
   9459..9497    +  promoter       minimal CMV promoter: human cytomegalovirus (CMV) immediate early promoter
   9652..9881    +  intron         chimeric intron: chimera between introns from adenovirus and immunoglobulin heavy chain genes
