[The description below was written by a language model from this plasmid's Addgene catalogue record and pLannotate feature annotations shown in this document.]
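Description:
pTRE_tau-LacZ::tTA-H100Y (also known as pAuto5) is a roughly 10 kb ampicillin-resistant plasmid catalogued for mammalian expression and mouse targeting; the record does not name a backbone. It is propagated in E. coli through a high-copy ColE1/pUC-type origin with a β-lactamase marker, and it also carries an f1 origin. No mammalian selection marker is annotated.

The payload is built around a central tetracycline response element with seven tetO copies that works in both directions (the depositor calls it bi-cistronic). On one side, a minimal CMV promoter followed by a chimeric intron drives bovine tau (MAPT) fused at its C terminus to lacZ, ending in an SV40 small t intron and SV40 polyadenylation signal. Tau binds microtubules, so the fusion would be expected to carry β-galactosidase into neuronal processes. On the opposite strand, a fragment of the HSV TK promoter drives a tetR coding sequence joined to short VP16-type activation repeats, that is, a tTA, terminated by a bGH poly(A) signal. This tTA bears an H100Y point mutation in the tetracycline-binding domain that makes it insensitive to doxycycline.

Because the mutant tTA activates the same tetO element that drives its own expression, the design implies a positive feedback loop. Once triggered, for example by a conventional doxycycline-regulated tTA, expression of both tTA-H100Y and the tau-LacZ reporter should persist even when doxycycline is present. The associated publication concerns a stable neural correlate of associative memory, which fits use as a lasting tag of activated neurons.

The repository's sequencing found a 54 bp deletion in the tau reading frame relative to the depositor's sequence, which accounts for most of the length difference between the two records (9,927 versus 9,983 nt). The sequenced tau matches residues 1–382 of a bovine tau isoform.
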