Addgene plasmid #34927: pTRE_tau-LacZ::tTA-H100Y
Depositing lab: Mark Mayford. Publication: Localization of a stable neural correlate of associative memory. Reijmers LG, Perkins BL, Matsuo N, Mayford M. Science. 2007 Aug 31;317(5842):1230-3. 10.1126/science.1143839 PubMed 17761885.
Backbone
  Vector backbone: N/A
  Vector type: Mammalian Expression, Mouse Targeting
Growth in bacteria
  Bacterial resistance: Ampicillin, 100 μg/mL
  Growth temperature: 37°C
  Growth strain: DH5alpha
  Copy number: Unknown
Gene/Insert 1
  Gene/Insert name: tau
  Species: B. taurus (bovine)
  Insert size (bp): 4274
  Entrez Gene: MAPT (a.k.a. tau)
  Promoter: tetO
  Tag / fusion protein: LacZ (C terminal on insert)
  Cloning method: Restriction Enzyme; 5′ cloning site N/A (unknown if destroyed); 3′ cloning site N/A (unknown if destroyed)
  Sequencing primers: 5′ LNCX; 3′ LacZ-R
Gene/Insert 2
  Gene/Insert name: tTA
  Insert size (bp): 468
  Mutation: Made doxycycline insensitive by introduction of a point mutation (H100Y) in the Tet binding domain
  Promoter: tetO
  Cloning method: Restriction Enzyme; 5′ cloning site N/A (unknown if destroyed); 3′ cloning site N/A (unknown if destroyed)
  Sequencing primers: 5′ BGH_rev
Terms and licenses: Academic/Nonprofit Terms; Industry Terms: Not Available to Industry
Depositor comments: Contains a bi-cistronic tetO promoter that drives expression of tau-LacZ, as well as a tTA-H100Y that was made doxycycline insensitive by introduction of a point mutation (H100Y) in the Tet binding domain. Also known as pAuto5. Addgene NGS QC analysis identified a 54 bp deletion in the tau open reading frame, relative to the provided sequence from the depositing laboratory. Based on these NGS results, the tau ORF shows 100% identity to amino acids 1-382 of tau isoform X14 [Bos taurus] XP_024835348.1.
How to cite: pTRE_tau-LacZ::tTA-H100Y was a gift from Mark Mayford (Addgene plasmid # 34927 ; http://n2t.net/addgene:34927 ; RRID:Addgene_34927)
