>Addgene plasmid #34927 | pTRE_tau-LacZ::tTA-H100Y | addgene partial sequence | sequence record 42797 | LNCX 5'-AGCTCGTTTAGTGAACCGTCAGATC-3'
TTTTGACCTCCNTAGAAGACACCGGGACCGATCCAGCCTCCGCGGCCCCGAATTCACCACGTGGCCGCAT
CGATTCTAGAATTCGCTGTCTGCGAGGGCCAGCTGTTGGGGTGAGTACTCCCTCTCAAAAGCGGGCATGA
CTTCTGCGCTAAGATTGTCAGTTTCCAAAAACGAGGAGGATTTGATATTCACCTGGCCCGCGGTGATGCC
TTTGAGGGTGGCCGCGTCCATCTGGTCAGAAAAGACAATCTTTTTGTTGTCAAGCTTGAGGTGTGGCAGG
CTTGAGATCTGGCCATACACTTGAGTGACAATGACATCCACTTTGCCTTTCTCTCCACAGGTGTCCACTC
CCAGGTCCAACTGCAGCCCAAGCGGATCCTGCGGATGCCACCATGGCTGAGCCCCGCCAGGAGTTCGACG
TGATGGAAGATCATGCTCAGGGGGACTACACCCTGCAAGACCAGGAGGGTGACATGGACCCCGGCCTGAA
AGAGTCTCCCCTGCAGACCCCGGCCGATGATGGATCTGAGGAACCAGGCTCTGAAACCTCTGATGCTAAG
AGCACTCCGACGGCGGAAGATGCGACAGCACCCTTAGTGGATGAGGGAGCCCCCGGTGAGCAGGCGGCCG
CTCAGGCCCCCGCGGAGATCCCAGAAGGAACCGCAGCTGAAGAAGCAGGCATTGGCGACACGTCCAACCT
GGAAGACCAAGCTGCCGGACACGTGACCCAAGCTCGCATGGTCAGTAAAGGCAAAGATGGGACTGGACCC
G
