>Addgene plasmid #34927 | pTRE_tau-LacZ::tTA-H100Y | addgene partial sequence | sequence record 42824 | LacZ-R 5'-GACAGTATCGGCCTCAGGAA-3'
CACCGCTTCTGGTGCCGGAAACCAGGCAAAGCGCCATTCGCCATTCAGGCTGCGCAACTGTTGGGAAGGG
CGATCGGTGCGGGCCTCTTCGCTATTACGCCAGCTGGCGAAAGGGGGATGTGCTGCAAGGCGATTAAGTT
GGGTAACGCCAGGGTTTTCCCAGTCACGACGTTGTAAAACGACGGGATCCCCGGACACGATCTCCGCCCC
GTGGTCGGTCTTGGCTTTGGCGTTCTCGCGGAAGGTCAGCTTGTGGGTTTCGATCTTTTTATTCCCTCCG
CCAGGGACGTGTGTGATGTTGTCCAGGGACCCAATCTTCGACTGGACTCTATCCTTGAAGTCCAGCTTCT
CAGATTTCACTTCCACTTGGCCACCTCCTGGCTTATG
[153 nt withheld, positions 388-540]
AATTATCTGCACCTTGCCACCTCCTGGCTGGTGCTTCAGGTTTTCCGTGGAGCCGATTTTGGACTTGACG
TTCTTCAGGTCTGGCATGGGCCCGGGAGCGGCCTGCAGGCGGCTCTTGGCTGCAGACGGCGACTTGGGGG
GAGTGCGGACCACCGCCACCTTCTTGGGCTCCCGGGTGGGCGGGGTCGGCAGGGAGGGTGTGCGGGAGCG
GCTGCCCGGAGTGCCTGGGGAGCCGGGGCTGCTGTAGCCGCTGCG
