>Addgene plasmid #34927 | pTRE_tau-LacZ::tTA-H100Y | addgene partial sequence | sequence record 43285 | BGH-Rev 5'-TAGAAGGCACAGTCGAGG-3'
CTATAGAATAGGGCCCACCGGTTACTAGATGCATGCTCGAGCGGCCGGCCGCCAGTGTGATGGATGGATG
ATCCTTATCACAGCATGTCCAGGTCGAAGTCGTCCAGGGCGTCGGCCGGCAGCATGTCCAGGTCGAAGTC
GTCCAGGGCGTCGGCCGGCAGCATGTCCAGGTCGAAGTCGTCCAGGGCGTCGGCCGGCTTGTCGTCGTCG
TCCTTGTAGTCGACCTTGCGCTTCTTCTTGGGGGAGCCGGACTCGCACTTCAGCTGCTTCTCCAGGCCGC
AGATGATCAGCTCCAGGCCGAACAGGAAGGCGGGCTCGGCGCCCTGGTGGTCGAACAGCTCGATGGCCTG
GCGCAGCAGGGGGGGCATGGAGTCGGTGGTGGGGGTCTCGCGCTCCTCCTTGGCCACCTGGTGCTCCTGG
TCCTCCAGCACGCAGCCCAGGGTGAAGTGGCCCACGGCGGACAGGGCGTACAGGGCGTTCTCCAGGGAGA
AGCCCTGCTGGCACAGGAAGGCCAGCTGGTTCTCCAGGGTCTCGTACTGCTTCTCGGTGGGGCGGGTGCC
CAGGTACACCTTGGCGCCGTCGCGGTGGGACAGCAGTGCGCAGCGGAAGGACTTGGCGTTGTTGCGCAGG
AAGTCCTGCCAGGACTCGCCCTCCAGGGGGCAGAAGTGGGTGTGGTGGCGGTCCAGCATCTCGATGGCCA
GGGCGTCCAGCAGGGCGCGCTTGTTCTTCACGTGCCAGTACAGGGTGGGCTGCTCCACGCCCAGCTTCTG
GGCCAGCTTGCGGGT
